>Addgene plasmid #225924 | pAS3-rig-3P::AI::lgc-47::SL2::GFP::unc-54-3'UTR | addgene full sequence | sequence record 449278 | Addgene NGS Result
AATGCGACCCATCATATTGTTCCTATTGTCATGTACAAGCTGTCCCTGTTTTGCTCGCTTAATCCGTCAA
CCCCTTCCCCGTTCTAATTAGAGATGAGTGAATTACAATAGAGTTGAAACGGAAATCTGAGTGTCTGTAG
CTTTCCGCCGCCGCTTTTGTTACGAGATGGTAGACGTCCCTTTCTTGGTGTTTATTGTCTCACAAACTGT
ATAATAAAGCACCGTTGTGTAAAAGGCATTTGGTATCAGGAAGATAAAATGAATAAAATGCAAATGCGGA
ATCAAAAATTGCCAAATAATTTTGACCAATAAAATATCAAAAATAATAGAACAGAAATAAACAAATAAAA
CTACGGAGAAAATGTGATTATTCCATTAAACAACGTTTTAAACCAACTTTATTCGTCAGTGGGGAAGGTT
TTGGACAAATACCATAGTAAAACTTGTTCGTTTTAATTATACATAATCAATAATTATAGGTGTTAGAACC
AATGGTCGAAATTTAAAAAAAAATCAACATTTTAGAAAATTTCGGCAATTTACCGAAATATTGACTGACA
ATTTTACATATATAAGTGTTTTGAAATAGAATCCCCATTGACGATGCGCCACCTTAAACAGTAGAACTGT
TCCAATCAGAAACTAAATAAATACGGTTATTATATATATATATATATATATATATATATAACTTGTTTTT
ATTATGCATTTCTCAAAACTCACCAAACTCAATCTCTAATTTACGGTTGTTGAGGAAAATATATTTATCA
CATTTAGTTGAGACTCTAAAAGAAGTACAACTTTTTTCTTGCAATTCCTCCACCAATCCAATTTTTCAAG
AGTCAATTGCTTGGAGTCCTCGTTTTCTCGTAATCCGATATTCCCCCTATTTCTGTGATTTTATTCAGTT
TCGTCCTCTTACACCAAAAATCTTCATGACTTTTTTGGTTTTCTGCTTAATCTTTTTTTTGTTTTTAAAG
TCTACCATCCGGCAATTTTTTTTGCAAATGGTTGCTCAGAATTTGACCTCAGATTAAAATTTTCAGGAAC
TTCCTGGTCCCATTTCGTCACATTTAATAACAAACCAAATCCTTCAGCTTGAGTCGTCCAAGCCAACGCG
ACCCTAATTCGATTCCACCTCCAATTTACCTTTTTGCCGTTTTCGATCAAATTGTGGGGGCTCTTTTTAT
TTGAAAGTCGTAAAATGGCGCGTCCTTGTCGAAAATTGAGATAGCTAATGGTTCCAAATAAAATCAAATG
CATGAACCTAGTAGGAAAAATCGTTTTTTTTTTCATCTTCCAAAGAAAAAGTTCAAGATAAACCCACCAC
TCCAGCAATCCACCTACGCGTTTTTCACCGGAAACTGTCATTTGTTTTTGATGTATGACAGTGCCAGCAC
TGAACTAAATTCCCATTTGTTTTGTTGTGGTGTTATCTAACCACGTGGCTCTTTCTCTAAATTTTGCGTA
GGCTGCAAGATCCGCAATCCCACCAAAAAATGGTTTCTAATGTACTTCATACATATCCCACATGACTCAG
TGCTCCGAAACGCCCAGCAACCCCCGCGTTTGTCTTTACAAAAATGAGGCGGAAATGGGAAATTTTCCTG
CTATTGCTATGGTAAAATACTTAAGCTGTATTGAGATTTGGGAAATTGAAAGATAAGATGAAAAATCCAC
TCTGTATAATTAAAAAGGTTTATTTTTTTTGTAATTTTTGTACCGCAAATTTTTTCATTAACTGATTTTT
CTTTATTCATTCGATGGCCCAGTTTCAGATCTTCATTATCATGTAGTTTATTCATTCAAACTATTTGTGA
CATCATGATGGTTGTTTAAAAATAATTTCGAATGAAGAAAGCTTAAACCTATTATAATTTTCTTTTCTAT
AAAAAATATTGATTTTGTAAAGCGTTTGGCAGTGACAGTACCAAAAAATGTTTTAAAATGATTTAAGAAA
ATTTTTTATTTTATTTGTATAATACGCGTAAAATGAGTATACTCGTCATTTGTCACGAATCGAGTTCTCA
GTTTGCTGTGAATATCTTGTAATAGAAATCGATCTCATAGTGTCACTTTTGAGGCATAACTTTTCAGGTT
GTTACAAGTTCATTAACTTGTCAAGACTGGGTCATGTTTTAAAGTGTAACTGTTACCCATGTACCCTAAA
CTTTGAGACAAACTCCTCAAAACTTGTAACCAGAATCCTATGTAGATGACTCACAAAACCCTGTTTTCAA
TTTGAACGAATTTCGAAACTGGCCAAAATGTTCCCCTCTTGCTCACCTAATGCTTTTACCATTTAAAAAG
GATGGTAACAACACTCTTTCGAAAATGTAGGCGGTCCATTTTCGGTTTCTCATAACCGTCTGGCTCTATC
TCCTAGTGCGCGAGGAGAGGGCGGGCGGAGTAGGAATCGGGGGCAGCGCACTCATACACTCTGCCCTTCT
CTTTTGCACACACAGAAAAAGATAGATACAGACCAACACTTATTGTTGTCCAGTAAGCTTCCAGAAAACT
ATTTTCAGAATTACAAACTACATTTTTCTAGAACAGTCAATTGATTTTTTACAAGATTCGAGTATTCTAA
CATTAGTGAAAGTATTTAGCCACTGCAATTTTCAACTGTAGGTTTCAACTTCCAAAAAAAATTCCTAGCA
TTTCTAATTGGATGAAAAAAGGCTATCTAGACCCTCCATTATTTACTCATAATTTCATCTCGTCCTCATT
TTTAATCCCCTCATTGATCCCATCACAATCCGCCAAAATGTTTTTTAAACACTTTTTTCTTCACCAGCCG
TATGTGGTCAACTGCCTAAAAATTTCACAGCTATTTGTCATTCCTTGCAGAAGAACTTCATTCTTCTTTT
TCGAAAGGATCCCCGGGATTGGCCAAAGGACCCAAAGGTATGTTTCGAATGATACTAACATAACATAGAA
CATTTTCAGGAGGACCCTTGGAGGGTACCGAGCTCAGAAAAAATGCTCTCCACATTGTTTCTGTTGCTCT
ATGCCACCCGGGAAACGGTCAATGCAATGACTGCCGAGATCAGCCCAACTGTTTCTTATTTATTAGATCG
AGGTTGTGCAAATGATACGGAAATTATTGATCATCTTCTTATCGACCGTGCTCTATACTACAATAAACAT
AAGCTACCATCTCCACAAGTAGACGTGAGGATTGAGATGTGGGTACAAGAAGTGACATCAGTTTCCGAGC
TAACGCAAGATTTTGAAATAGATTTATACATGAACGAATATTGGACAGACCCCGGGTTAGCCTACGACAT
TCTCAATCCTTGTCAGGGCAATCTATCATTTGATTGGGCTGTCATGCAGAATATCTGGACTCCAAACACA
TGCTTCATCAATTCCAAAAAGGCACAACTTCACAGCTCGCCATTTACTAATGTTTTCTTAATGGTCTTTC
CAAATGGCTCAGTGTGGTCAAATTGGAGGATAAAGAGTACGGGCCCTTGTGTGATGGATCTGACAAAGTT
TCCAATGGACAGTATCGAATGTACACTGACTTTTGAATCATTCAACTACAACAAGGACGAAGTTTTCATG
CGATGGGGCGATCCTCCATTAACGATCTTCAAACCCATCGAACTACCTGATTTCACAATGACAAACTTTA
GTACTTCAAATAAATTTCAGCTTTATGCTGCCGGCTACTGGAGTGAACTCAATGTGAACTTTCTCTTCCG
CCGAAGGTCTGGATGGTATCTCTTGCAAGGTTACATTCCAACCTATATGACAGTGTTCATTTCTTGGATT
CCATTTTACTTGGGCCCAAAAGCAATACCCGCTCGGACTATGATAGGTGTCAATGCCCTACTGGCGCTTA
CCTTCCAGTTTGGTAATATAATCCGAAACCTACCACGAGTGTCGTATATCAAAGCCATCGACGTCTGGAT
GTTGAGTGGCATATGCTTTGTTTTTGCATCTTTGTTTGAACTTGCAACCATCGGTTTTTTGATGCGAAAT
GAAGGCAAACCGGCGACAAAATCAAGCCGTTCAACTAAAAATTCTAATCGTTGGCAACAACCAAGTGTTT
GCCGAGAAGACACTCAAAGAAAGTCACAAAATATCGTATTCTGTGAGCGATTAGACAACACGTCAAGATT
AATGTTTCCAGTAGTGTTCACATTCTACAACTTCATATATTGGTTTGTTTACATGAAACAAGCATGGGAT
CAGGCACCATAAGGTACCGCTGTCTCATCCTACTTTCACCTAGTTAACTGCTTGTCTTAAAATCTATGCT
TCTCTTTAGTATCTAAAATTTTCCTAGAAGCTTACAAGTATATAAATGGTCTCTTCTCAATAAAGGTTGT
ATATTTATTCATCTTATTGAATCTGCCATTTCCTCGTTTTTGCGAGTTTATATACCTTCCAATTTTCTTT
CTATTGTATTTTCAACTTCTAATTTTAATTCAGGGAAACTGCTTCAACGCATCATGAGTAAAGGAGAAGA
ACTTTTCACTGGAGTTGTCCCAATTCTTGTTGAATTAGATGGTGATGTTAATGGGCACAAATTTTCTGTC
AGTGGAGAGGGTGAAGGTGATGCAACATACGGAAAACTTACCCTTAAATTTATTTGCACTACTGGAAAAC
TACCTGTTCCATGGGTAAGTTTAAACATATATATACTAACTAACCCTGATTATTTAAATTTTCAGCCAAC
ACTTGTCACTACTTTCTGTTATGGTGTTCAATGCTTCTCGAGATACCCAGATCATATGAAACGGCATGAC
TTTTTCAAGAGTGCCATGCCCGAAGGTTATGTACAGGAAAGAACTATATTTTTCAAAGATGACGGGAACT
ACAAGACACGTAAGTTTAAACAGTTCGGTACTAACTAACCATACATATTTAAATTTTCAGGTGCTGAAGT
CAAGTTTGAAGGTGATACCCTTGTTAATAGAATCGAGTTAAAAGGTATTGATTTTAAAGAAGATGGAAAC
ATTCTTGGACACAAATTGGAATACAACTATAACTCACACAATGTATACATCATGGCAGACAAACAAAAGA
ATGGAATCAAAGTTGTAAGTTTAAACATGATTTTACTAACTAACTAATCTGATTTAAATTTTCAGAACTT
CAAAATTAGACACAACATTGAAGATGGAAGCGTTCAACTAGCAGACCATTATCAACAAAATACTCCAATT
GGCGATGGCCCTGTCCTTTTACCAGACAACCATTACCTGTCCACACAATCTGCCCTTTCGAAAGATCCCA
ACGAAAAGAGAGACCACATGGTCCTTCTTGAGTTTGTAACAGCTGCTGGGATTACACATGGCATGGATGA
ACTATACAAATAGGCGCCGGTCGCTACCATTACCAACTTGTCTGGTGTCAAAAATAATAGGGGCCGCTGT
CATCAGAGTAAGTTTAAACTGAGTTCTACTAACTAACGAGTAATATTTAAATTTTCAGCATCTCGCGCCC
GTGCCTCTGACTTCTAAGTCCAATTACTCTTCAACATCCCTACATGCTCTTTCTCCCTGTGCTCCCACCC
CCTATTTTTGTTATTATCAAAAAACTTCTCTTAATTTCTTTGTTTTTTAGCTTCTTTTAAGTCACCTCTA
ACAATGAAATTGTGTAGATTCAAAAATAGAATTAATTCGTAATAAAAAGTCGAAAAAAATTGTGCTCCCT
CCCCCCATTAATAATAATTCTATCCCAAAATCTACACAATGTTCTGTGTACACTTCTTATGTTTTTTACT
TCTGATAAATTTTTTTGAAACATCATAGAAAAAACCGCACACAAAATACCTTATCATATGTTACGTTTCA
GTTTATGACCGCAATTTTTATTTCTTCGCACGTCTGGGCCTCTCATGACGTCAAATCATGCTCATCGTGA
AAAAGTTTTGGAGTATTTTTGGAATTTTTCAATCAAGTGAAAGTTTATGAAATTAATTTTCCTGCTTTTG
CTTTTTGGGGTTTCCCCTATTGTTTGTCAAGATTTCGAGGACGGCGTTTTTCTTGCTAAAATCACAAGTA
TTGATGAGCACGATGCAAGAAAGATCGGAAGAAGGTTTGGGTTTGAGGCTCAGTGGAAGGTGAGTAGAAG
TTGATAATTTGAAAGTGGAGTAGTGTCTATGGGGTTTTTGCCTTAAATGACAGAATACATTCCCAATATA
CCAAACATAACTGTTTCCTACTAGTCGGCCGTACGGGCCCTTTCGTCTCGCGCGTTTCGGTGATGACGGT
GAAAACCTCTGACACATGCAGCTCCCGGAGACGGTCACAGCTTGTCTGTAAGCGGATGCCGGGAGCAGAC
AAGCCCGTCAGGGCGCGTCAGCGGGTGTTGGCGGGTGTCGGGGCTGGCTTAACTATGCGGCATCAGAGCA
GATTGTACTGAGAGTGCACCATATGCGGTGTGAAATACCGCACAGATGCGTAAGGAGAAAATACCGCATC
AGGCGGCCTTAAGGGCCTCGTGATACGCCTATTTTTATAGGTTAATGTCATGATAATAATGGTTTCTTAG
ACGTCAGGTGGCACTTTTCGGGGAAATGTGCGCGGAACCCCTATTTGTTTATTTTTCTAAATACATTCAA
ATATGTATCCGCTCATGAGACAATAACCCTGATAAATGCTTCAATAATATTGAAAAAGGAAGAGTATGAG
TATTCAACATTTCCGTGTCGCCCTTATTCCCTTTTTTGCGGCATTTTGCCTTCCTGTTTTTGCTCACCCA
GAAACGCTGGTGAAAGTAAAAGATGCTGAAGATCAGTTGGGTGCACGAGTGGGTTACATCGAACTGGATC
TCAACAGCGGTAAGATCCTTGAGAGTTTTCGCCCCGAAGAACGTTTTCCAATGATGAGCACTTTTAAAGT
TCTGCTATGTGGCGCGGTATTATCCCGTATTGACGCCGGGCAAGAGCAACTCGGTCGCCGCATACACTAT
TCTCAGAATGACTTGGTTGAGTACTCACCAGTCACAGAAAAGCATCTTACGGATGGCATGACAGTAAGAG
AATTATGCAGTGCTGCCATAACCATGAGTGATAACACTGCGGCCAACTTACTTCTGACAACGATCGGAGG
ACCGAAGGAGCTAACCGCTTTTTTGCACAACATGGGGGATCATGTAACTCGCCTTGATCGTTGGGAACCG
GAGCTGAATGAAGCCATACCAAACGACGAGCGTGACACCACGATGCCTGTAGCAATGGCAACAACGTTGC
GCAAACTATTAACTGGCGAACTACTTACTCTAGCTTCCCGGCAACAATTAATAGACTGGATGGAGGCGGA
TAAAGTTGCAGGACCACTTCTGCGCTCGGCCCTTCCGGCTGGCTGGTTTATTGCTGATAAATCTGGAGCC
GGTGAGCGTGGGTCTCGCGGTATCATTGCAGCACTGGGGCCAGATGGTAAGCCCTCCCGTATCGTAGTTA
TCTACACGACGGGGAGTCAGGCAACTATGGATGAACGAAATAGACAGATCGCTGAGATAGGTGCCTCACT
GATTAAGCATTGGTAACTGTCAGACCAAGTTTACTCATATATACTTTAGATTGATTTAAAACTTCATTTT
TAATTTAAAAGGATCTAGGTGAAGATCCTTTTTGATAATCTCATGACCAAAATCCCTTAACGTGAGTTTT
CGTTCCACTGAGCGTCAGACCCCGTAGAAAAGATCAAAGGATCTTCTTGAGATCCTTTTTTTCTGCGCGT
AATCTGCTGCTTGCAAACAAAAAAACCACCGCTACCAGCGGTGGTTTGTTTGCCGGATCAAGAGCTACCA
ACTCTTTTTCCGAAGGTAACTGGCTTCAGCAGAGCGCAGATACCAAATACTGTTCTTCTAGTGTAGCCGT
AGTTAGGCCACCACTTCAAGAACTCTGTAGCACCGCCTACATACCTCGCTCTGCTAATCCTGTTACCAGT
GGCTGCTGCCAGTGGCGATAAGTCGTGTCTTACCGGGTTGGACTCAAGACGATAGTTACCGGATAAGGCG
CAGCGGTCGGGCTGAACGGGGGGTTCGTGCACACAGCCCAGCTTGGAGCGAACGACCTACACCGAACTGA
GATACCTACAGCGTGAGCTATGAGAAAGCGCCACGCTTCCCGAAGGGAGAAAGGCGGACAGGTATCCGGT
AAGCGGCAGGGTCGGAACAGGAGAGCGCACGAGGGAGCTTCCAGGGGGAAACGCCTGGTATCTTTATAGT
CCTGTCGGGTTTCGCCACCTCTGACTTGAGCGTCGATTTTTGTGATGCTCGTCAGGGGGGCGGAGCCTAT
GGAAAAACGCCAGCAACGCGGCCTTTTTACGGTTCCTGGCCTTTTGCTGGCCTTTTGCTCACATGTTCTT
TCCTGCGTTATCCCCTGATTCTGTGGATAACCGTATTACCGCCTTTGAGTGAGCTGATACCGCTCGCCGC
AGCCGAACGACCGAGCGCAGCGAGTCAGTGAGCGAGGAAGCGGAAGAGCGCCCAATACGCAAACCGCCTC
TCCCCGCGCGTTGGCCGATTCATTAATGCAGCTGGCACGACAGGTTTCCCGACTGGAAAGCGGGCAGTGA
GCGCAACGCAATTAATGTGAGTTAGCTCACTCATTAGGCACCCCAGGCTTTACACTTTATGCTTCCGGCT
CGTATGTTGTGTGGAATTGTGAGCGGATAACAATTTCACACAGGAAACAGCTATGACCATGATTACGCCA
AGCTGTAAGTTTAAACATGATCTTACTAACTAACTATTCTCATTTAAATTTTCAGAGCTTAAAAATGGCT
GAAATCACTCACAACGATGGATACGCTAACAACTTGGAAATGAAATAAGCTTGCATGCCTGCAG
Features (pLannotate 1.2.2; 13 found; start..end, strand, type, name):
   3085..4002    +  CDS            acc-1 (fragment): ACC1_CAEEL - Experimental evidence at protein level: Swiss-Prot protein existence level 1. Acetylcholine-gated chloride channel subunit. Forms functional homopentameric (in vitro) and functional heteropentameric ion channels with acc-3 and acc-4 ion channel subunits. Currents in channels are triggered in response to acetylcholine, but not in response to GABA, glutamate, glycine, histamine or dopamine. From Caenorhabditis elegans.
   4467..5327    +  CDS            sg25: sg25 is a basic (constitutively fluorescent) green fluorescent protein published in 1997, derived from Aequorea victoria.
   5927..6079    +  CDS            aex-5 (fragment): AEX5_CAEEL - Also known as kpc-3 From Caenorhabditis elegans.
   6207..6242    +  CDS            rop (fragment): Rop protein, which maintains plasmids at low copy number; rop
   6344..6443    +  misc_feature   bom (fragment): basis of mobility region from pBR322
   6541..6645    +  promoter       AmpR promoter: bla
   6646..7506    +  CDS            AmpR: β-lactamase; bla; confers resistance to ampicillin, carbenicillin, and related antibiotics
   7677..8265    +  rep_origin     ori: high-copy-number ColE1/pMB1/pBR322/pUC origin of replication
   8448..8540    +  CDS            lacI (fragment): lac repressor; lacI; The lac repressor binds to the lac operator to inhibit transcription in E. coli. This inhibition can be relieved by adding lactose or isopropyl-β-D-thiogalactopyranoside (IPTG).
   8553..8574    +  protein_bind   CAP binding site: CAP binding activates transcription in the presence of cAMP. E. coli catabolite activator protein
   8589..8619    +  promoter       lac promoter: promoter for the E. coli lac operon
   8627..8643    +  protein_bind   lac operator: The lac repressor binds to the lac operator to inhibit transcription in E. coli. This inhibition can be relieved by adding lactose or isopropyl-β-D-thiogalactopyranoside (IPTG). lac repressor encoded by lacI
   8797..8814    -  misc_feature   MCS (fragment): pUC18/19 multiple cloning site
