[The description below was written by a language model from this plasmid's Addgene catalogue record and pLannotate feature annotations shown in this document.]
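Description:
pAS3-rig-3P::AI::lgc-47::SL2::GFP::unc-54-3'UTR is an 8.8 kb C. elegans expression plasmid built on the pAS3 backbone. It is designed to express the ligand-gated ion channel subunit LGC-47 in the AVA neuron. In E. coli it is maintained as a high-copy plasmid through a ColE1/pUC-type origin and selected with ampicillin through the bla (AmpR) gene and its promoter. The annotation also picks up typical pUC-derived remnants: lac promoter and operator, a CAP binding site, short lacI, rop and bom fragments, and part of the multiple cloning site. These have no stated role in the worm.

As the name lays out, the payload is a single transcription unit driven by the rig-3 promoter, which provides the AVA expression given as the purpose. The promoter is not annotated in the feature table, but it presumably occupies the unannotated region upstream of the coding sequence. Next comes an element labelled "AI", which the record does not define (possibly an artificial intron). It is followed by the roughly 1.2 kb lgc-47 coding sequence. The automated annotation labels part of this region as a fragment of acc-1, an acetylcholine-gated chloride channel subunit; this most likely reflects homology between related channel family members, not a different insert.

Downstream, an SL2 trans-splicing sequence links lgc-47 to a GFP variant in an operon-style arrangement. The channel and the fluorescent marker are therefore made as separate proteins from one transcript, and GFP marks expressing cells without tagging LGC-47. The unc-54 3'UTR supplies the 3' end processing signals, and the small aex-5 match probably lies within this flanking genomic segment. The plasmid is suited to cell-specific expression or rescue of lgc-47 in transgenic worms.
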