Addgene plasmid #225924: pAS3-rig-3P::AI::lgc-47::SL2::GFP::unc-54-3'UTR
Purpose: Expressing LGC-47 in AVA neuron
Depositing lab: Andrew Leifer. Depositing organization: Princeton University. Publication: An inhibitory acetylcholine receptor gates context dependent mechanosensory processing in C. elegans. Kumar S, Sharma AK, Leifer AM. bioRxiv [Preprint]. 2024 Mar 27:2024.03.21.586204. doi: 10.1101/2024.03.21.586204. PubMed 38585821.
Backbone
  Vector backbone: pAS3
  Backbone manufacturer: Anuj Sharma
  Backbone size w/o insert (bp): 3481
  Total vector size (bp): 8814
  Vector type: Worm Expression
Growth in bacteria
  Bacterial resistance: Ampicillin, 100 μg/mL
  Growth temperature: 37°C
  Growth strain: DH5alpha
  Copy number: High Copy
Gene/Insert
  Gene/Insert name: LGC-47
  Species: C. elegans (nematode)
  Insert size (bp): 1230
  Entrez Gene: lgc-47 (a.k.a. CELE_F47A4.1)
  Promoter: rig-3
  Cloning method: Ligation Independent Cloning
  Sequencing primers: 5′ caggaaacagctatgac
Terms and licenses: Academic/Nonprofit Terms; Industry Terms: Not Available to Industry
How to cite: pAS3-rig-3P::AI::lgc-47::SL2::GFP::unc-54-3'UTR was a gift from Andrew Leifer (Addgene plasmid # 225924 ; http://n2t.net/addgene:225924 ; RRID:Addgene_225924)
